Addgene plasmid #43429: II-TCAG
Depositing lab: Chad Cowan & Kiran Musunuru. Depositing organization: Harvard University. Publication: A TALEN Genome-Editing System for Generating Human Stem Cell-Based Disease Models. Ding Q, Lee YK, Schaefer EA, Peters DT, Veres A, Kim K, Kuperwasser N, Motola DL, Meissner TB, Hendriks WT, Trevisan M, Gupta RM, Moisan A, Banks E, Friesen M, Schinzel RT, Xia F, Tang A, Xia Y, Figueroa E, Wann A, Ahfeldt T, Daheron L, Zhang F, Rubin LL, Peng LF, Chung RT, Musunuru K, Cowan CA. Cell Stem Cell. 2012 Dec 12. pii: S1934-5909(12)00645-5. doi: 10.1016/j.stem.2012.11.011. PubMed 23246482.
Backbone
  Vector backbone: pCRII-TOPO
  Backbone manufacturer: Invitrogen
  Backbone size w/o insert (bp): 3973
  Vector type: Bacterial Cloning
Growth in bacteria
  Bacterial resistance: Ampicillin and Kanamycin, 100 & 50 μg/mL
  Growth temperature: 37°C
  Growth strain: Top10
  Copy number: High Copy
Gene/Insert
  Gene/Insert name: II-TCAG
  Species: Synthetic
  Insert size (bp): 426
  Cloning method: TOPO Cloning
  Sequencing primers: 5′ T7; 3′ M13-rev
Terms and licenses: Academic/Nonprofit Terms; Industry Terms: Not Available to Industry
How to cite: II-TCAG was a gift from Chad Cowan & Kiran Musunuru (Addgene plasmid # 43429 ; http://n2t.net/addgene:43429 ; RRID:Addgene_43429)
