[The description below was written by a language model from this plasmid's Addgene catalogue record.]
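Description:
II-TCAG is a bacterial cloning plasmid built on the commercial pCRII-TOPO backbone (about 4 kb without insert), carrying a 426 bp synthetic insert introduced by TOPO cloning. It is a high-copy plasmid propagated in E. coli and selectable with both ampicillin and kanamycin, consistent with the dual resistance markers of this backbone. The insert can be read from the flanking T7 and M13 reverse primer sites that the record lists for sequencing. No feature table accompanies the record, so the positions of the origin, resistance genes and insert boundaries are not documented here.

The record does not describe the insert beyond its name, synthetic origin and size. The plasmid was deposited in connection with a TALEN genome-editing system developed for generating human stem cell-based disease models. The name and size suggest a pre-assembled block of four TAL effector repeat modules, each of which recognises one DNA base, together specifying the sequence TCAG. The "II" prefix probably denotes the block's position in an ordered assembly. This reading is an inference from the name and publication context, not something the catalogue fields state.

As a storage and propagation vector with no listed eukaryotic promoter or expression elements, it is best understood as one member of a library of building-block plasmids. The insert would be excised or amplified and joined with other blocks to build a full-length TALEN DNA-binding array in a separate expression vector. The record does not suggest that the construct is used directly in cells.
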