>Addgene plasmid #43429 | II-TCAG | depositor partial sequence | sequence record 58694 | II-TCAG sequence 426 bps
CGTCTCGCTTAACCCCAGAGCAGGTCGTGGCCATTGCCTCGAATGGAGGGGGCAAACAGGCGTTGGAAAC
CGTACAACGATTGCTGCCGGTGCTGTGCCAAGCGCACGGACTCACCCCAGAGCAGGTCGTGGCGATCGCA
AGCCACGACGGAGGAAAGCAAGCCTTGGAAACAGTACAGAGGCTGTTGCCTGTGCTGTGCCAAGCGCACG
GCCTCACCCCAGAGCAGGTCGTGGCAATCGCCTCCAACATTGGCGGGAAACAGGCACTCGAGACTGTCCA
GCGCCTGCTTCCCGTGCTGTGCCAAGCGCACGGATTAACCCCAGAGCAGGTCGTGGCAATCGCGAGCAAT
AACGGCGGAAAACAGGCTTTGGAAACGGTGCAGAGGCTCCTTCCAGTGCTGTGCCAAGCGCACGGGCTCA
GAGACG
