>Addgene plasmid #43429 | II-TCAG | addgene partial sequence | sequence record 60567 | M13-F20 5'-TGTAAAACGACGGCCAGT-3'
CTATAGGGCGAATTGGGCCCTCTAGATGCATGCTCGAGCGGCCGCCAGTGTGATGGATATCTGCAGAATT
CGCCCTTAGTATCTTTCCTGTGCCCACGTCTCTGAGCCCGTGCGCTTGGCACAGCACTGGAAGGAGCCTC
TGCACCGTTTCCAAAGCCTGTTTTCCGCCGTTATTGCTCGCGATTGCCACGACCTGCTCTGGGGTTAATC
CGTGCGCTTGGCACAGCACGGGAAGCAGGCGCTGGACAGTCTCGAGTGCCTGTTTCCCGCCAATGTTGGA
GGCGATTGCCACGACCTGCTCTGGGGTGAGGCCGTGCGCTTGGCACAGCACAGGCAACAGCCTCTGTACT
GTTTCCAAGGCTTGCTTTCCTCCGTCGTGGCTTGCGATCGCCACGACCTGCTCTGGGGTGAGTCCGTGCG
CTTGGCACAGCACCGGCAGCAATCGTTGTACGGTTTCCAACGCCTGTTTGCCCCCTCCATTCGAGGCAAT
GGCCACGACCTGCTCTGGGGTTAAGCGAGACGCGCTAGGACGGCATCTATATAAGGGCGAATTCCAGCAC
ACTGGCGGCCGTTACTAGTGGATCCGAGCTCGGTACCAAGCTTGGCGTAATCATGGTCATAGCTGTTTCC
TGTGTGAAATTGTTATCCGCTCACAATTCCACACAACATACGAGCCGGAAGCATAAAGTGTAAAGCCTGG
GGTGCCTAATGAGTGAGCTAACTCACATTAATTGCGTTGCGCTCACTGCCCGCTTTCCAGTCGGGAAACC
TGTCGTGCCAGCTGCATTAATGAATCGGCCAACGCGCGGGGAGAGGCGGTTTGCGTATTGGGCGCTCTTC
CGCTTCCTCGCTCACTGACTCGCTGCGCTCGGTCGTTCGGCTGCGGCGAGCGGTATCAGCTCACTCAAAG
GCGGTAATACGGTTATCCACAGAATCAGGGGATAACGCAGGAAAGAACATGTGAGCAAAAGGCCAGCAAA
AGGCCAGGAACCGTAAAAAGGC
